>Addgene plasmid #195422 | pMN-018 | addgene full sequence | sequence record 384881 | Addgene NGS Result
GTCGACATTGATTATTGACTAGTGAAGGGGCAGGAGAGCCAGGGGCATGAGATGGTGGACGAGGAAGGGG
GACAGGGAAGCCTGAGCGCCTCTCCTGGGCTTGCCAAGGACTCAAACCCAGAAGCCCAGAGCAGGGCCTT
AGGGAAGCGGGACCCTGCTCTGGGCGGAGGAATATGTCCCAGATAGCACTGGGGACTCTTTAAGGAAAGA
AGGATGGAGAAAGAGAAAGGGAGTAGAGGCGGCCACGACCTGGTGAACACCTAGGACGCACCATTCTCAC
AAAGGGAGTTTTCCACACGGACACCCCCCTCCTCACCACAGCCCTGCCAGGACGGGGCTGGCTACTGGCC
TTATCTCACAGGTAAAACTGACGCACGGAGGAACAATATAAATTGGGGACTAGAAAGGTGAAGAGCCAAA
GTTAGAACTCAGGACCAACTTATTCTGATTTTGTTTTTCCAAACTGCTTCTCCTCTTGGGAAGTGTAAGG
AAGCTGCAGCACCAGGATCAGTGAAACGCACCAGACAGCCGCGTCAGAGCAGCTCAGGTTCTGGGAGAGG
GTAGCGCAGGGTGGCCACTGAGAACCGGGCAGGTCACGCATCCCCCCCTTCCCTCCCACCCCCTGCCAAG
CTCTCCCTCCCAGGATCCTCTCTGGCTCCATCGTAAGCAAACCTTAGAGGTTCTGGCAAGGAGAGAGATG
GCTCCAGGAAATGGGGGTGTGTCACCAGATAAGGAATCTGCCTAACAGGAGGTGGGGGTTAGACCCAATA
TCAGGAGACTAGGAAGGAGGAGGCCTAAGGATGGGGCTTTTCTGTCACCAATCCGCCGGCGAATTCGTCG
ACCGGGTTTCGTAACAATCGCATGAGGATTCGCAACGCCTTCGGCGTAGCCGATGTCGCGCTCCCGTCTC
AGTAAAGGTCGGCGTAGCCGATGTCGCGCAATCGGACTGCCTTCGTACGGCGTAGCCGATGTCGCGCGTA
TCAGTCGCCTCGGAACGGCGTAGCCGATGTCGCGCATTCGTAAGAGGCTCACTCTCCCTTACACGGAGTG
GATAACTAGTTAGGCGTGTACGGTGGGAGGCCTATATAAGCAGAGCTCGTTTAGTGAACCGTCAGATCGC
CTGGAACGCGTACCGGTGTCGCCACCATGGTGAGCAAGGGCGAGGAGGATAACATGGCCATCATCAAGGA
GTTCATGCGCTTCAAGGTGCACATGGAGGGCTCCGTGAACGGCCACGAGTTCGAGATCGAGGGCGAGGGC
GAGGGCCGCCCCTACGAGGGCACCCAGACCGCCAAGCTGAAGGTGACCAAGGGTGGCCCCCTGCCCTTCG
CCTGGGACATCCTGTCCCCTCAGTTCATGTACGGCTCCAAGGCCTACGTGAAGCACCCCGCCGACATCCC
CGACTACTTGAAGCTGTCCTTCCCCGAGGGCTTCAAGTGGGAGCGCGTGATGAACTTCGAGGACGGCGGC
GTGGTGACCGTGACCCAGGACTCCTCCCTGCAGGACGGCGAGTTCATCTACAAGGTGAAGCTGCGCGGCA
CCAACTTCCCCTCCGACGGCCCCGTAATGCAGAAGAAGACCATGGGCTGGCAGGCCTCCTCCGAGCGGAT
GTACCCCGAGGACGGCGCCCTGAAGGGCGAGATCAAGCAGAGGCTGAAGCTGAAGGACGGCGGCCACTAC
GACGCTGAGGTCAAGACCACCTACAAGGCCAAGAAGCCCGTGCAGCTGCCCGGCGCCTACAACGTCAACA
TCAAGTTGGACATCACCTCCCACAACGAGGACTACACCATCGTGGAACAGTACGAACGCGCCGAGGGCCG
CCACTCCACCGGCGGCATGGACGAGCTGTACAAGTAAGCGGCCGCACTCCTCAGGTGCAGGCTGCCTATC
AGAAGGTGGTGGCTGGTGTGGCCAATGCCCTGGCTCACAAATACCACTGAGATCTTTTTCCCTCTGCCAA
AAATTATGGGGACATCATGAAGCCCCTTGAGCATCTGACTTCTGGCTAATAAAGGAAATTTATTTTCATT
GCAATAGTGTGTTGGAATTTTTTGTGTCTCTCACTCGGAAGGACATATGGGAGGGCAAATCATTTAAAAC
ATCAGAATGAGTATTTGGTTTAGAGTTTGGCAACATATGCCCATATGCTGGCTGCCATGAACAAAGGTTG
GCTATAAAGAGGTCATCAGTATATGAAACAGCCCCCTGCTGTCCATTCCTTATTCCATAGAAAAGCCTTG
ACTTGAGGTTAGATTTTTTTTATATTTTGTTTTGTGTTATTTTTTTCTTTAACATCCCTAAAATTTTCCT
TACATGTTTTACTAGCCAGATTTTTCCTCCTCTCCTGACTACTCCCAGTCATAGCTGTCCCTCTTCTCTT
ATGAAGATCCCTCGACCTGCAGGGTACCCTGTGCCTTCTAGTTGCCAGCCATCTGTTGTTTGCCCCTCCC
CCGTGCCTTCCTTGACCCTGGAAGGTGCCACTCCCACTGTCCTTTCCTAATAAAATGAGGAAATTGCATC
GCATTGTCTGAGTAGGTGTCATTCTATTCTGGGGGGTGGGGTGGGGCAGGACAGCAAGGGGGAGGATTGG
GAAGACAATAGCAGGCATGCTGGGGATGCGGTGGGCTCTATGGCTTCTGAGGCGGAAAGAACCAGCTGGG
GCTCTAGGGGGTATCCCCACGCGCCCTGTAGCGTACCGGGTAGGGGAGGCGCTTTTCCCAAGGCAGTCTG
GAGCATGCGCTTTAGCAGCCCCGCTGGGCACTTGGCGCTACACAAGTGGCCTCTGGCCTCGCACACATTC
CACATCCACCGGTAGGCGCCAACCGGCTCCGTTCTTTGGTGGCCCCTTCGCGCCACCTTCTACTCCTCCC
CTAGTCAGGAAGTTCCCCCCCGCCCCGCAGCTCGCGTCGTGCAGGACGTGACAAATGGAAGTAGCACGTC
TCACTAGTCTCGTGCAGATGGACAGCACCGCTGAGCAATGGAAGCGGGTAGGCCTTTGGGGCAGCGGCCA
ATAGCAGCTTTGCTCCTTCGCTTTCTGGGCTCAGAGGCTGGGAAGGGGTGGGTCCGGGGGCGGGCTCAGG
GGCGGGCTCAGGGGCGGGGCGGGCGCCCGAAGGTCCTCCGGAGGCCCGGCATTCTGCACGCTTCAAAAGC
GCACGTCTGCCGCGCTGTTCTCCTCTTCCTCATCTCCGGGCCTTTCGATATCTCGCACAGTGCCGCCACC
ATGACCGAGTACAAGCCCACGGTGCGCCTCGCCACCCGCGACGACGTCCCCAGGGCCGTACGCACCCTCG
CCGCCGCGTTCGCCGACTACCCCGCCACGCGCCACACCGTCGATCCGGACCGCCACATCGAGCGGGTCAC
CGAGCTGCAAGAACTCTTCCTCACGCGCGTCGGGCTCGACATCGGCAAGGTGTGGGTCGCGGACGACGGC
GCCGCGGTGGCGGTCTGGACCACGCCGGAGAGCGTCGAAGCGGGGGCGGTGTTCGCCGAGATCGGCCCGC
GCATGGCCGAGTTGAGCGGTTCCCGGCTGGCCGCGCAGCAACAGATGGAAGGCCTCCTGGCGCCGCACCG
GCCCAAGGAGCCCGCGTGGTTCCTGGCCACCGTCGGCGTCTCGCCCGACCACCAGGGCAAGGGTCTGGGC
AGCGCCGTCGTGCTCCCCGGAGTGGAGGCGGCCGAGCGCGCCGGGGTGCCCGCCTTCCTGGAGACCTCCG
CGCCCCGCAACCTCCCCTTCTACGAGCGGCTCGGCTTCACCGTCACCGCCGACGTCGAGGTGCCCGAAGG
ACCGCGCACCTGGTGCATGACCCGCAAGCCCGGTGCCGGAAGCGGAGCTACTAACTTCAGCCTGCTGAAG
CAGGCTGGAGACGTGGAGGAGAACCCTGGACCTATGAGCGAGCTGATTAAGGAGAACATGCACATGAAGC
TGTACATGGAGGGCACCGTGGACAACCATCACTTCAAGTGCACATCCGAGGGCGAAGGCAAGCCCTACGA
GGGCACCCAGACCATGAGAATCAAGGTGGTCGAGGGCGGCCCTCTCCCCTTCGCCTTCGACATCCTGGCT
ACTAGCTTCCTCTACGGCAGCAAGACCTTCATCAACCACACCCAGGGCATCCCCGACTTCTTCAAGCAGT
CCTTCCCTGAGGGCTTCACATGGGAGAGAGTCACCACATACGAAGACGGGGGCGTGCTGACCGCTACCCA
GGACACCAGCCTCCAGGACGGCTGCCTCATCTACAACGTCAAGATCAGAGGGGTGAACTTCACATCCAAC
GGCCCTGTGATGCAGAAGAAAACACTCGGCTGGGAGGCCTTCACCGAGACGCTGTACCCCGCTGACGGCG
GCCTGGAAGGCAGAAACGACATGGCCCTGAAGCTCGTGGGCGGGAGCCATCTGATCGCAAACATCAAGAC
CACATATAGATCCAAGAAACCCGCTAAGAACCTCAAGATGCCTGGCGTCTACTATGTGGACTACAGACTG
GAAAGAATCAAGGAGGCCAACAACGAGACCTACGTCGAGCAGCACGAGGTGGCAGTGGCCAGATACTGCG
ACCTCCCTAGCAAACTGGGGCACAAGCTTAATTAATCTAGATAACTGATCATAATCAGCCATACCACATT
TGTAGAGGTTTTACTTGCTTTAAAAAACCTCCCACACCTCCCCCTGAACCTGAAACATAAAATGAATGCA
ATTGTTGTTGTTAACTTGTTTATTGCAGCTTATAATGGTTACAAATAAAGCAATAGCATCACAAATTTCA
CAAATAAAGCATTTTTTTCACTGCATTCTAGTTGTGGTTTGTCCAAACTCATCAATGTATCTTAGGCGCG
CCCTGTCCCTAGTGGCCCCACTGTGGGGTGGAGGGGACAGATAAAAGTACCCAGAACCAGAGCCACATTA
ACCGGCCCTGGGAATATAAGGTGGTCCCAGCTCGGGGACACAGGATCCCTGGAGGCAGCAAACATGCTGT
CCTGAAGTGGACATAGGGGCCCGGGTTGGAGGAAGAAGACTAGCTGAGCTCTCGGACCCCTGGAAGATGC
CATGACAGGGGGCTGGAAGAGCTAGCACAGACTAGAGAGGTAAGGGGGGTAGGGGAGCTGCCCAAATGAA
AGGAGTGAGAGGTGACCCGAATCCACAGGAGAACGGGGTGTCCAGGCAAAGAAAGCAAGAGGATGGAGAG
GTGGCTAAAGCCAGGGAGACGGGGTACTTTGGGGTTGTCCAGAAAAACGGTGATGATGCAGGCCTACAAG
AAGGGGAGGCGGGACGCAAGGGAGACATCCGTCGGAGAAGGCCATCCTAAGAAACGAGAGATGGCACAGG
CCCCAGAAGGAGAAGGAAAAGGGAACCCAGCGAGTGAAGACGGCATGGGGTTGGGTGAGGGAGGAGAGAT
GCCCGGAGAGGACCCAGACACGGGGAGGATCCGCTCAGAGGACATCACGTGGTGCAGCGCCGAGAAGGAA
GTGCTCCGGAAAGAGCATCCTTGGGCAGCAACACAGCAGAGAGCAAGGGGAAGAGGGAGTGGAGGAAGAC
GGAACCTGAAGGAGGCGGCAGGGAAGGATCTGGGCCAGCCGTAGAGGTGACCCAGGCCACAAGCTGCAGA
CAGAAAGCGGCACAGGCCCAGGGGAGAGAATGCCCTCGACCTGCAGCCCAAGCTTGGCGTAATCATGGTC
ATAGCTGTTTCCTGTGTGAAATTGTTATCCGCTCACAATTCCACACAACATACGAGCCGGAAGCATAAAG
TGTAAAGCCTGGGGTGCCTAATGAGTGAGCTAACTCACATTAATTGCGTTGCGCTCACTGCCCGCTTTCC
AGTCGGGAAACCTGTCGTGCCAGCGGATCCGCATCTCAATTAGTCAGCAACCATAGTCCCGCCCCTAACT
CCGCCCATCCCGCCCCTAACTCCGCCCAGTTCCGCCCATTCTCCGCCCCATGGCTGACTAATTTTTTTTA
TTTATGCAGAGGCCGAGGCCGCCTCGGCCTCTGAGCTATTCCAGAAGTAGTGAGGAGGCTTTTTTGGAGG
CCTAGGCTTTTGCAAAAAGCTAACTTGTTTATTGCAGCTTATAATGGTTACAAATAAAGCAATAGCATCA
CAAATTTCACAAATAAAGCATTTTTTTCACTGCATTCTAGTTGTGGTTTGTCCAAACTCATCAATGTATC
TTATCATGTCTGGATCCGCTGCATTAATGAATCGGCCAACGCGCGGGGAGAGGCGGTTTGCGTATTGGGC
GCTCTTCCGCTTCCTCGCTCACTGACTCGCTGCGCTCGGTCGTTCGGCTGCGGCGAGCGGTATCAGCTCA
CTCAAAGGCGGTAATACGGTTATCCACAGAATCAGGGGATAACGCAGGAAAGAACATGTGAGCAAAAGGC
CAGCAAAAGGCCAGGAACCGTAAAAAGGCCGCGTTGCTGGCGTTTTTCCATAGGCTCCGCCCCCCTGACG
AGCATCACAAAAATCGACGCTCAAGTCAGAGGTGGCGAAACCCGACAGGACTATAAAGATACCAGGCGTT
TCCCCCTGGAAGCTCCCTCGTGCGCTCTCCTGTTCCGACCCTGCCGCTTACCGGATACCTGTCCGCCTTT
CTCCCTTCGGGAAGCGTGGCGCTTTCTCATAGCTCACGCTGTAGGTATCTCAGTTCGGTGTAGGTCGTTC
GCTCCAAGCTGGGCTGTGTGCACGAACCCCCCGTTCAGCCCGACCGCTGCGCCTTATCCGGTAACTATCG
TCTTGAGTCCAACCCGGTAAGACACGACTTATCGCCACTGGCAGCAGCCACTGGTAACAGGATTAGCAGA
GCGAGGTATGTAGGCGGTGCTACAGAGTTCTTGAAGTGGTGGCCTAACTACGGCTACACTAGAAGAACAG
TATTTGGTATCTGCGCTCTGCTGAAGCCAGTTACCTTCGGAAAAAGAGTTGGTAGCTCTTGATCCGGCAA
ACAAACCACCGCTGGTAGCGGTGGTTTTTTTGTTTGCAAGCAGCAGATTACGCGCAGAAAAAAAGGATCT
CAAGAAGATCCTTTGATCTTTTCTACGGGGTCTGACGCTCAGTGGAACGAAAACTCACGTTAAGGGATTT
TGGTCATGAGATTATCAAAAAGGATCTTCACCTAGATCCTTTTAAATTAAAAATGAAGTTTTAAATCAAT
CTAAAGTATATATGAGTAAACTTGGTCTGACAGTTACCAATGCTTAATCAGTGAGGCACCTATCTCAGCG
ATCTGTCTATTTCGTTCATCCATAGTTGCCTGACTCCCCGTCGTGTAGATAACTACGATACGGGAGGGCT
TACCATCTGGCCCCAGTGCTGCAATGATACCGCGAGACCCACGCTCACCGGCTCCAGATTTATCAGCAAT
AAACCAGCCAGCCGGAAGGGCCGAGCGCAGAAGTGGTCCTGCAACTTTATCCGCCTCCATCCAGTCTATT
AATTGTTGCCGGGAAGCTAGAGTAAGTAGTTCGCCAGTTAATAGTTTGCGCAACGTTGTTGCCATTGCTA
CAGGCATCGTGGTGTCACGCTCGTCGTTTGGTATGGCTTCATTCAGCTCCGGTTCCCAACGATCAAGGCG
AGTTACATGATCCCCCATGTTGTGCAAAAAAGCGGTTAGCTCCTTCGGTCCTCCGATCGTTGTCAGAAGT
AAGTTGGCCGCAGTGTTATCACTCATGGTTATGGCAGCACTGCATAATTCTCTTACTGTCATGCCATCCG
TAAGATGCTTTTCTGTGACTGGTGAGTACTCAACCAAGTCATTCTGAGAATAGTGTATGCGGCGACCGAG
TTGCTCTTGCCCGGCGTCAATACGGGATAATACCGCGCCACATAGCAGAACTTTAAAAGTGCTCATCATT
GGAAAACGTTCTTCGGGGCGAAAACTCTCAAGGATCTTACCGCTGTTGAGATCCAGTTCGATGTAACCCA
CTCGTGCACCCAACTGATCTTCAGCATCTTTTACTTTCACCAGCGTTTCTGGGTGAGCAAAAACAGGAAG
GCAAAATGCCGCAAAAAAGGGAATAAGGGCGACACGGAAATGTTGAATACTCATACTCTTCCTTTTTCAA
TATTATTGAAGCATTTATCAGGGTTATTGTCTCATGAGCGGATACATATTTGAATGTATTTAGAAAAATA
AACAAATAGGGGTTCCGCGCACATTTCCCCGAAAAGTGCCACCTG
Features (pLannotate 1.2.2; 25 found; start..end, strand, type, name):
      4..23      +  enhancer       CMV enhancer (fragment): human cytomegalovirus immediate early enhancer
    127..656     -  misc_feature   HA-R: right homology arm from the adeno-associated virus integration site (AAVS1) within intron 1 of the human PPP1R12C gene
   1061..1097    +  promoter       minimal CMV promoter (fragment): human cytomegalovirus (CMV) immediate early promoter
   1147..1856    +  CDS            mCherry (fragment): monomeric derivative of DsRed fluorescent protein (Shaner et al., 2004) mammalian codon-optimized
   1866..1937    +  CDS            HBB (fragment): HBB_PONPY - Experimental evidence at transcript level: Swiss-Prot protein existence level 2. Involved in oxygen transport from the lung to the various peripheral tissues. From Pongo pygmaeus (Bornean orangutan).
   2008..2063    +  polyA_signal   β-globin poly(A) signal: rabbit β-globin polyadenylation signal (Gil and Proudfoot, 1987)
   2409..2633    +  polyA_signal   bGH poly(A) signal: bovine growth hormone polyadenylation signal
   2637..2658    +  promoter       SV40 promoter (fragment): SV40 enhancer and early promoter
   2698..3197    +  promoter       PGK promoter: mouse phosphoglycerate kinase 1 promoter
   3221..3817    +  CDS            PuroR (fragment): puromycin N-acetyltransferase; pac from Streptomyces; confers resistance to puromycin
   3884..4585    +  CDS            TagBFP: monomeric blue fluorescent protein mammalian codon-optimized
   4596..4680    +  CDS            large T antigen (fragment): large T antigen from SV40 (simian virus 40)
   4703..4824    +  polyA_signal   SV40 poly(A) signal: SV40 polyadenylation signal
   4965..5466    -  misc_feature   HA-L: left homology arm from the adeno-associated virus integration site (AAVS1) within intron 1 of the human PPP1R12C gene
   5692..5708    -  protein_bind   lac operator: The lac repressor binds to the lac operator to inhibit transcription in E. coli. This inhibition can be relieved by adding lactose or isopropyl-β-D-thiogalactopyranoside (IPTG). lac repressor encoded by lacI
   5716..5746    -  promoter       lac promoter: promoter for the E. coli lac operon
   5761..5782    -  protein_bind   CAP binding site: CAP binding activates transcription in the presence of cAMP. E. coli catabolite activator protein
   5795..5834    -  CDS            lacI (fragment): lac repressor; lacI; The lac repressor binds to the lac operator to inhibit transcription in E. coli. This inhibition can be relieved by adding lactose or isopropyl-β-D-thiogalactopyranoside (IPTG).
   5841..5863    +  promoter       SV40 promoter (fragment): SV40 enhancer and early promoter
   5887..6022    +  rep_origin     SV40 ori: SV40 origin of replication
   6042..6176    +  polyA_signal   SV40 poly(A) signal: SV40 polyadenylation signal
   6178..6232    -  CDS            lacI (fragment): lac repressor; lacI; The lac repressor binds to the lac operator to inhibit transcription in E. coli. This inhibition can be relieved by adding lactose or isopropyl-β-D-thiogalactopyranoside (IPTG).
   6415..7003    -  rep_origin     ori: high-copy-number ColE1/pMB1/pBR322/pUC origin of replication
   7174..8034    -  CDS            AmpR: β-lactamase; bla; confers resistance to ampicillin, carbenicillin, and related antibiotics
   8035..8139    -  promoter       AmpR promoter: bla
