[The description below was written by a language model from this plasmid's Addgene catalogue record and pLannotate feature annotations shown in this document.]
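Description:
pMN-018 is an 8.2 kb mammalian donor plasmid designed to place a synthetic transcription-factor reporter into the human AAVS1 safe-harbour locus. It is built on an AAVS1 donor backbone and is propagated in E. coli through a high-copy ColE1/pUC-type origin with ampicillin selection (AmpR under its own bla promoter). The backbone also carries remnants of a lac promoter/operator region, an SV40 origin and an extra SV40 poly(A) signal. The payload is flanked by left and right homology arms from intron 1 of PPP1R12C. These arms allow homology-directed integration at that site, normally after a targeted nuclease cut; the nuclease is not part of this plasmid.

Between the arms sit two expression units in the same orientation. The first is the reporter: according to the catalogue entry, four binding sites for the ZF10 zinc-finger array sit upstream of a minimal CMV promoter driving mCherry, terminated by a rabbit β-globin poly(A) followed by a bGH poly(A). The binding sites are not annotated in the feature table, but there is unannotated space just upstream of the minimal promoter. Because a minimal promoter has little activity on its own, mCherry should stay low until a ZF10-based synthetic zinc-finger transcription regulator (synZiFTR) binds and activates it. The second unit is a constitutive marker cassette in which the mouse PGK promoter drives puromycin N-acetyltransferase linked through a P2A peptide to TagBFP, ending in an SV40 poly(A). This allows integrated cells to be selected with puromycin and tracked or sorted by blue fluorescence.

The construct is used to make stable human reporter lines for measuring the activity of ZF10 synZiFTR gene circuits.
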