Addgene plasmid #195422: pMN-018
Purpose: AAVS1 Integratable mCherry Reporter for synZiFTR ZF10
Depositing lab: Ahmad Khalil. Depositing organization: Boston University Main Campus. Publication: Multidimensional control of therapeutic human cell function with synthetic gene circuits. Li HS, Israni DV, Gagnon KA, Gan KA, Raymond MH, Sander JD, Roybal KT, Joung JK, Wong WW, Khalil AS. Science. 2022 Dec 16;378(6625):1227-1234. doi: 10.1126/science.ade0156. Epub 2022 Dec 15. PubMed 36520914.
Backbone
  Vector backbone: AAVS1 donor
  Vector type: Mammalian Expression
Growth in bacteria
  Bacterial resistance: Ampicillin, 100 μg/mL
  Growth temperature: 37°C
  Growth strain: NEB Stable
  Copy number: Unknown
Gene/Insert
  Gene/Insert name: 4X ZF10 BS - minCMV - mCherry - RbGpA - bGHpA - pGK - PuroR - P2A - BFP - SV40pA
  Species: Synthetic
  Cloning method: Gibson Cloning
Terms and licenses: Academic/Nonprofit Terms; Industry Terms: Not Available to Industry
How to cite: pMN-018 was a gift from Ahmad Khalil (Addgene plasmid # 195422 ; http://n2t.net/addgene:195422 ; RRID:Addgene_195422)
